Addgene plasmid #165998: pET19b-DAD2 cPGFP(A149)
Purpose: Expression of coding sequence in Escherichia coli
Depositing lab: Claudia Vickers. Depositing organization: University of Queensland. Publication: Rational Design of Novel Fluorescent Enzyme Biosensors for Direct Detection of Strigolactones. Chesterfield RJ, Whitfield JH, Pouvreau B, Cao D, Alexandrov K, Beveridge CA, Vickers CE. ACS Synth Biol. 2020 Aug 21;9(8):2107-2118. doi: 10.1021/acssynbio.0c00192. Epub 2020 Aug 11. PubMed 32786922.
Backbone
  Vector backbone: pET19b
  Backbone size w/o insert (bp): 5717
  Vector type: Bacterial Expression
Growth in bacteria
  Bacterial resistance: Ampicillin, 100 μg/mL
  Growth temperature: 37°C
  Growth strain: DH5alpha
  Copy number: High Copy
Gene/Insert
  Gene/Insert name: DAD2 cPGFP(A149)
  Species: Synthetic
  Promoter: T7 promoter
  Cloning method: Gibson Cloning
Terms and licenses: Academic/Nonprofit Terms; Industry Terms: Not Available to Industry
How to cite: pET19b-DAD2 cPGFP(A149) was a gift from Claudia Vickers (Addgene plasmid # 165998 ; http://n2t.net/addgene:165998 ; RRID:Addgene_165998)
