[The description below was written by a language model from this plasmid's Addgene catalogue record and pLannotate feature annotations shown in this document.]
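Description:
pET19b-DAD2 cPGFP(A149) is a bacterial expression plasmid built on the pET19b backbone for producing a synthetic fluorescent biosensor protein in Escherichia coli. It is selected with ampicillin through the β-lactamase gene (AmpR) and replicates from a pBR322/ColE1-type origin. The backbone also carries the bom mobility region and the rop gene, along with remnant fragments of the tetracycline resistance gene that are typical of pBR322-derived pET vectors. The catalogue lists the plasmid as high copy, although rop is normally associated with reduced copy number.

Expression is driven by a T7 promoter followed by a lac operator and the strong phage T7 gene 10 ribosome binding site, and it ends at a T7 terminator. The plasmid-borne lacI gene supplies repressor, so transcription is held off until IPTG induction in a host that provides T7 RNA polymerase. In the annotated sequence, the coding region begins with an N-terminal portion of DAD2, the petunia α/β-hydrolase involved in strigolactone signalling that can hydrolyse the analogue GR24. This is followed by a circularly permuted GFP (annotated as cEGFP and spanning the sequence numbering origin), and then by the remaining C-terminal portion of DAD2. This layout matches the construct name, which implies insertion of the permuted GFP at around position A149 of DAD2.

An LSSmOrange coding sequence lies downstream of the second DAD2 segment and before the terminator. The record does not state its role, though it may serve as a fused reference fluorophore. The associated publication concerns rationally designed fluorescent enzyme biosensors for direct detection of strigolactones, so this plasmid is evidently used to express one such sensor variant.
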