Features (pLannotate 1.2.2; 21 found; start..end, strand, type, name):
    712..1068    +  CDS            DAD2 (fragment): DAD2_PETHY - Experimental evidence at protein level: Swiss-Prot protein existence level 1. Involved in strigolactone signaling pathway. May function downstream of strigolactone synthesis, as a component of hormone signaling or as an enzyme that participates in the conversion of strigolactones to the bioactive form. Can hydrolyze the synthetic strigolactone analog GR24 in vitro. Strigolactones are hormones that inhibit tillering and shoot branching through the MAX-dependent pathway, contribute to the regulation of shoot architectural response to phosphate-limiting conditions and function as rhi
   1108..1815    +  CDS            LSSmOrange: LSSmOrange is a basic (constitutively fluorescent) long stokes shift fluorescent protein published in 2012, derived from Discosoma sp.. It has moderate acid sensitivity.
   1828..1875    +  terminator     T7 terminator: transcription terminator for bacteriophage T7 RNA polymerase
   1898..2002    -  CDS            TcR (fragment): tetracycline efflux protein; tet; confers resistance to tetracycline
   2050..2078    -  promoter       tet promoter: E. coli promoter for tetracycline efflux protein gene
   2191..2295    +  promoter       AmpR promoter: bla
   2296..3156    +  CDS            AmpR: β-lactamase; bla; confers resistance to ampicillin, carbenicillin, and related antibiotics
   3327..3915    +  rep_origin     ori: high-copy-number ColE1/pMB1/pBR322/pUC origin of replication
   4101..4240    -  misc_feature   bom: basis of mobility region from pBR322
   4342..4533    -  CDS            rop: Rop protein, which maintains plasmids at low copy number; rop
   4550..4930    +  CDS            YPB1_ECOLX: Protein predicted: Swiss-Prot protein existence level 4. From Escherichia coli.
   5172..5796    -  CDS            TcR (fragment): tetracycline efflux protein; tet; confers resistance to tetracycline
   5811..5832    -  protein_bind   CAP binding site: CAP binding activates transcription in the presence of cAMP. E. coli catabolite activator protein
   5845..6927    -  CDS            lacI: lac repressor; lacI; The lac repressor binds to the lac operator to inhibit transcription in E. coli. This inhibition can be relieved by adding lactose or isopropyl-β-D-thiogalactopyranoside (IPTG).
   6928..7005    -  promoter       lacI promoter: lacI
   7013..7292    -  CDS            TcR (fragment): tetracycline efflux protein; tet; confers resistance to tetracycline
   7314..7332    +  promoter       T7 promoter: promoter for bacteriophage T7 RNA polymerase
   7333..7357    +  protein_bind   lac operator: The lac repressor binds to the lac operator to inhibit transcription in E. coli. This inhibition can be relieved by adding lactose or isopropyl-β-D-thiogalactopyranoside (IPTG). lac repressor encoded by lacI
   7372..7394    +  RBS            RBS: efficient ribosome binding site from bacteriophage T7 gene 10 (Olins and Rangwala, 1989)
   7401..7847    +  CDS            DAD2 (fragment): DAD2_PETHY - Experimental evidence at protein level: Swiss-Prot protein existence level 1. Involved in strigolactone signaling pathway. May function downstream of strigolactone synthesis, as a component of hormone signaling or as an enzyme that participates in the conversion of strigolactones to the bioactive form. Can hydrolyze the synthetic strigolactone analog GR24 in vitro. Strigolactones are hormones that inhibit tillering and shoot branching through the MAX-dependent pathway, contribute to the regulation of shoot architectural response to phosphate-limiting conditions and function as rhi
   7857..702     +  CDS            cEGFP (across the origin): cEGFP is a basic (constitutively fluorescent) green fluorescent protein published in 2008, derived from Aequorea victoria.
>Addgene plasmid #165998 | pET19b-DAD2 cPGFP(A149) | addgene full sequence | sequence record 329459 | Addgene NGS Result
AAGCAGAAGAACGGCATCAAGGCGAACTTCAAGATCCGCCACAACATCGAGGACGGCGGCGTGCAGCTCG
CCTATCACTACCAGCAGAACACCCCCATCGGCGACGGCCCCGTGCTGCTGCCCGACAACCACTACCTGAG
CGTGCAGTCCAAACTGAGCAAAGACCCCAACGAGAAGCGCGATCACATGGTCCTGCTGGAGTTCGTGACC
GCCGCCGGGATCACTCTCGGCATGGACGAGCTGTACAAGGGCGGTACCGGAGGGAGCATGGTGAGCAAGG
GCGAGGAGCTGTTCACCGGGGTGGTGCCCATCCTGGTCGAGCTGGACGGCGACGTAAACGGCCACAAGTT
CAGCGTGTCCGGCGAGGGCGAGGGCGATGCCACCTACGGCAAGCTGACCCTGAAGTTCATCTGCACCACC
GGCAAGCTGCCCGTGCCCTGGCCCACCCTCGTGACCACCCTGACCTACGGCGTGCAGTGCTTCAGCCGCT
ACCCCGACCACATGAAGCAGCACGACTTCTTCAAGTCCGCCATGCCCGAAGGCTACATTCAGGAGCGCAC
CATCTTCTTCAAGGACGACGGCAACTATAAGACACGCGCTGAGGTTAAGTTCGAGGGCGACACTCTGGTT
AACCGCATCGAGCTGAAGGGCATCGACTTCAAGGAGGACGGCAACATCCTGGGCCATAAGCTTGAATATA
ACTTCAACGCGTCCAACTATGAGGCGTGGGTGAATGGATTCGCGCCTTTGGCAGTGGGCGCTGATGTACC
GGCAGCGGTAAGGGAATTCTCCCGTACACTGTTTAACATGCGTCCAGACATAACTTTGTTCGTTAGTAGG
ACAGTATTCAACAGCGATATGAGAGGTGTTTTGGGCTTAGTGAAGGTCCCTTGTCATATCTTTCAGACAG
CTAGAGATCATTCTGTGCCTGCGAGTGTAGCCACTTATCTAAAGAACCACCTAGGCGGTAAAAATACAGT
GCACTGGCTTAACATAGAAGGTCACCTTCCACATCTAAGTGCGCCCACTCTTTTAGCACAAGAGCTTAGG
CGTGCACTGTCTCATCGTGGAGAAGCAGCAGCAAAGGAAGCGGCGGCAAAAGGGGGCATGGTGAGCAAGG
GCGAGGAGAATAACATGGCCATCATCAAGGAGTTCATGCGCTTCAAGGTGCGCATGGAGGGCTCCGTGAA
CGGCCACGAGTTCGAGATCGAGGGCGAGGGCGAGGGCCGCCCCTACGAGGGCTTTCAGACCGTTAAGCTG
AAGGTGACCAAGGGTGGCCCCCTGCCCTTCGCCTGGGACATCTTGTCCCCTCAGTTCACCTACGGCTCCA
AGGCCTACGTGAAGCACCCCGCCGACATCCCCGACTACCTCAAGCTGTCCTTCCCCGAGGGCTTCAAGTG
GGAGCGCGTGATGAACTTCGAGGACGGCGGCGTGGTGACCGTGACTCAGGACTCCTCCCTGCAGGACGGC
GAGTTCATCTACAAGGTGAAGCTGCGCGGCACCAACTTCCCCTCCGACGGCCCCGTAATGCAGAAGAAGA
CCATGGGCATGGAGGCCTCCTCCGAGCGGATGTACCCCGAGGACGGCGCCCTGAAGGGCGAGGACAAGCT
CAGGCTGAAGCTGAAGGACGGCGGCCACTACACCTCCGAGGTCAAGACCACCTACAAGGCCAAGAAGCCC
GTGCAGTTGCCCGGCGCCTACATCGTCGACATCAAGTTGGACATCACCTCCCACAACGAGGACTACACCA
TCGTGGAACAGTACGAACGCGCCGAGGGCCGCCACTCCACCGGCGGCATGGACGAGCTGTACAAGGCTGA
GCAATAACTAGCATAACCCCTTGGGGCCTCTAAACGGGTCTTGAGGGGTTTTTTGCTGAAAGGAGGAACT
ATATCCGGATATCCCGCAAGAGGCCCGGCAGTACCGGCATAACCAAGCCTATGCCTACAGCATCCAGGGT
GACGGTGCCGAGGATGACGATGAGCGCATTGTTAGATTTCATACACGGTGCCTGACTGCGTTAGCAATTT
AACTGTGATAAACTACCGCATTAAAGCTTATCGATGATAAGCTGTCAAACATGAGAATTCTTGAAGACGA
AAGGGCCTCGTGATACGCCTATTTTTATAGGTTAATGTCATGATAATAATGGTTTCTTAGACGTCAGGTG
GCACTTTTCGGGGAAATGTGCGCGGAACCCCTATTTGTTTATTTTTCTAAATACATTCAAATATGTATCC
GCTCATGAGACAATAACCCTGATAAATGCTTCAATAATATTGAAAAAGGAAGAGTATGAGTATTCAACAT
TTCCGTGTCGCCCTTATTCCCTTTTTTGCGGCATTTTGCCTTCCTGTTTTTGCTCACCCAGAAACGCTGG
TGAAAGTAAAAGATGCTGAAGATCAGTTGGGTGCACGAGTGGGTTACATCGAACTGGATCTCAACAGCGG
TAAGATCCTTGAGAGTTTTCGCCCCGAAGAACGTTTTCCAATGATGAGCACTTTTAAAGTTCTGCTATGT
GGCGCGGTATTATCCCGTGTTGACGCCGGGCAAGAGCAACTCGGTCGCCGCATACACTATTCTCAGAATG
ACTTGGTTGAGTACTCACCAGTCACAGAAAAGCATCTTACGGATGGCATGACAGTAAGAGAATTATGCAG
TGCTGCCATAACCATGAGTGATAACACTGCGGCCAACTTACTTCTGACAACGATCGGAGGACCGAAGGAG
CTAACCGCTTTTTTGCACAACATGGGGGATCATGTAACTCGCCTTGATCGTTGGGAACCGGAGCTGAATG
AAGCCATACCAAACGACGAGCGTGACACCACGATGCCTGCAGCAATGGCAACAACGTTGCGCAAACTATT
AACTGGCGAACTACTTACTCTAGCTTCCCGGCAACAATTAATAGACTGGATGGAGGCGGATAAAGTTGCA
GGACCACTTCTGCGCTCGGCCCTTCCGGCTGGCTGGTTTATTGCTGATAAATCTGGAGCCGGTGAGCGTG
GGTCTCGCGGTATCATTGCAGCACTGGGGCCAGATGGTAAGCCCTCCCGTATCGTAGTTATCTACACGAC
GGGGAGTCAGGCAACTATGGATGAACGAAATAGACAGATCGCTGAGATAGGTGCCTCACTGATTAAGCAT
TGGTAACTGTCAGACCAAGTTTACTCATATATACTTTAGATTGATTTAAAACTTCATTTTTAATTTAAAA
GGATCTAGGTGAAGATCCTTTTTGATAATCTCATGACCAAAATCCCTTAACGTGAGTTTTCGTTCCACTG
AGCGTCAGACCCCGTAGAAAAGATCAAAGGATCTTCTTGAGATCCTTTTTTTCTGCGCGTAATCTGCTGC
TTGCAAACAAAAAAACCACCGCTACCAGCGGTGGTTTGTTTGCCGGATCAAGAGCTACCAACTCTTTTTC
CGAAGGTAACTGGCTTCAGCAGAGCGCAGATACCAAATACTGTCCTTCTAGTGTAGCCGTAGTTAGGCCA
CCACTTCAAGAACTCTGTAGCACCGCCTACATACCTCGCTCTGCTAATCCTGTTACCAGTGGCTGCTGCC
AGTGGCGATAAGTCGTGTCTTACCGGGTTGGACTCAAGACGATAGTTACCGGATAAGGCGCAGCGGTCGG
GCTGAACGGGGGGTTCGTGCACACAGCCCAGCTTGGAGCGAACGACCTACACCGAACTGAGATACCTACA
GCGTGAGCTATGAGAAAGCGCCACGCTTCCCGAAGGGAGAAAGGCGGACAGGTATCCGGTAAGCGGCAGG
GTCGGAACAGGAGAGCGCACGAGGGAGCTTCCAGGGGGAAACGCCTGGTATCTTTATAGTCCTGTCGGGT
TTCGCCACCTCTGACTTGAGCGTCGATTTTTGTGATGCTCGTCAGGGGGGCGGAGCCTATGGAAAAACGC
CAGCAACGCGGCCTTTTTACGGTTCCTGGCCTTTTGCTGGCCTTTTGCTCACATGTTCTTTCCTGCGTTA
TCCCCTGATTCTGTGGATAACCGTATTACCGCCTTTGAGTGAGCTGATACCGCTCGCCGCAGCCGAACGA
CCGAGCGCAGCGAGTCAGTGAGCGAGGAAGCGGAAGAGCGCCTGATGCGGTATTTTCTCCTTACGCATCT
GTGCGGTATTTCACACCGCAATGGTGCACTCTCAGTACAATCTGCTCTGATGCCGCATAGTTAAGCCAGT
ATACACTCCGCTATCGCTACGTGACTGGGTCATGGCTGCGCCCCGACACCCGCCAACACCCGCTGACGCG
CCCTGACGGGCTTGTCTGCTCCCGGCATCCGCTTACAGACAAGCTGTGACCGTCTCCGGGAGCTGCATGT
GTCAGAGGTTTTCACCGTCATCACCGAAACGCGCGAGGCAGCTGCGGTAAAGCTCATCAGCGTGGTCGTG
AAGCGATTCACAGATGTCTGCCTGTTCATCCGCGTCCAGCTCGTTGAGTTTCTCCAGAAGCGTTAATGTC
TGGCTTCTGATAAAGCGGGCCATGTTAAGGGCGGTTTTTTCCTGTTTGGTCACTGATGCCTCCGTGTAAG
GGGGATTTCTGTTCATGGGGGTAATGATACCGATGAAACGAGAGAGGATGCTCACGATACGGGTTACTGA
TGATGAACATGCCCGGTTACTGGAACGTTGTGAGGGTAAACAACTGGCGGTATGGATGCGGCGGGACCAG
AGAAAAATCACTCAGGGTCAATGCCAGCGCTTCGTTAATACAGATGTAGGTGTTCCACAGGGTAGCCAGC
AGCATCCTGCGATGCAGATCCGGAACATAATGGTGCAGGGCGCTGACTTCCGCGTTTCCAGACTTTACGA
AACACGGAAACCGAAGACCATTCATGTTGTTGCTCAGGTCGCAGACGTTTTGCAGCAGCAGTCGCTTCAC
GTTCGCTCGCGTATCGGTGATTCATTCTGCTAACCAGTAAGGCAACCCCGCCAGCCTAGCCGGGTCCTCA
ACGACAGGAGCACGATCATGCGCACCCGTGGCCAGGACCCAACGCTGCCCGAGATGCGCCGCGTGCGGCT
GCTGGAGATGGCGGACGCGATGGATATGTTCTGCCAAGGGTTGGTTTGCGCATTCACAGTTCTCCGCAAG
AATTGATTGGCTCCAATTCTTGGAGTGGTGAATCCGTTAGCGAGGTGCCGCCGGCTTCCATTCAGGTCGA
GGTGGCCCGGCTCCATGCACCGCGACGCAACGCGGGGAGGCAGACAAGGTATAGGGCGGCGCCTACAATC
CATGCCAACCCGTTCCATGTGCTCGCCGAGGCGGCATAAATCGCCGTGACGATCAGCGGTCCAATGATCG
AAGTTAGGCTGGTAAGAGCCGCGAGCGATCCTTGAAGCTGTCCCTGATGGTCGTCATCTACCTGCCTGGA
CAGCATGGCCTGCAACGCGGGCATCCCGATGCCGCCGGAAGCGAGAAGAATCATAATGGGGAAGGCCATC
CAGCCTCGCGTCGCGAACGCCAGCAAGACGTAGCCCAGCGCGTCGGCCGCCATGCCGGCGATAATGGCCT
GCTTCTCGCCGAAACGTTTGGTGGCGGGACCAGTGACGAAGGCTTGAGCGAGGGCGTGCAAGATTCCGAA
TACCGCAAGCGACAGGCCGATCATCGTCGCGCTCCAGCGAAAGCGGTCCTCGCCGAAAATGACCCAGAGC
GCTGCCGGCACCTGTCCTACGAGTTGCATGATAAAGAAGACAGTCATAAGTGCGGCGACGATAGTCATGC
CCCGCGCCCACCGGAAGGAGCTGACTGGGTTGAAGGCTCTCAAGGGCATCGGTCGAGATCCCGGTGCCTA
ATGAGTGAGCTAACTTACATTAATTGCGTTGCGCTCACTGCCCGCTTTCCAGTCGGGAAACCTGTCGTGC
CAGCTGCATTAATGAATCGGCCAACGCGCGGGGAGAGGCGGTTTGCGTATTGGGCGCCAGGGTGGTTTTT
CTTTTCACCAGTGAGACGGGCAACAGCTGATTGCCCTTCACCGCCTGGCCCTGAGAGAGTTGCAGCAAGC
GGTCCACGCTGGTTTGCCCCAGCAGGCGAAAATCCTGTTTGATGGTGGTTAACGGCGGGATATAACATGA
GCTGTCTTCGGTATCGTCGTATCCCACTACCGAGATATCCGCACCAACGCGCAGCCCGGACTCGGTAATG
GCGCGCATTGCGCCCAGCGCCATCTGATCGTTGGCAACCAGCATCGCAGTGGGAACGATGCCCTCATTCA
GCATTTGCATGGTTTGTTGAAAACCGGACATGGCACTCCAGTCGCCTTCCCGTTCCGCTATCGGCTGAAT
TTGATTGCGAGTGAGATATTTATGCCAGCCAGCCAGACGCAGACGCGCCGAGACAGAACTTAATGGGCCC
GCTAACAGCGCGATTTGCTGGTGACCCAATGCGACCAGATGCTCCACGCCCAGTCGCGTACCGTCTTCAT
GGGAGAAAATAATACTGTTGATGGGTGTCTGGTCAGAGACATCAAGAAATAACGCCGGAACATTAGTGCA
GGCAGCTTCCACAGCAATGGCATCCTGGTCATCCAGCGGATAGTTAATGATCAGCCCACTGACGCGTTGC
GCGAGAAGATTGTGCACCGCCGCTTTACAGGCTTCGACGCCGCTTCGTTCTACCATCGACACCACCACGC
TGGCACCCAGTTGATCGGCGCGAGATTTAATCGCCGCGACAATTTGCGACGGCGCGTGCAGGGCCAGACT
GGAGGTGGCAACGCCAATCAGCAACGACTGTTTGCCCGCCAGTTGTTGTGCCACGCGGTTGGGAATGTAA
TTCAGCTCCGCCATCGCCGCTTCCACTTTTTCCCGCGTTTTCGCAGAAACGTGGCTGGCCTGGTTCACCA
CGCGGGAAACGGTCTGATAAGAGACACCGGCATACTCTGCGACATCGTATAACGTTACTGGTTTCACATT
CACCACCCTGAATTGACTCTCTTCCGGGCGCTATCATGCCATACCGCGAAAGGTTTTGCGCCATTCGATG
GTGTCCGGGATCTCGACGCTCTCCCTTATGCGACTCCTGCATTAGGAAGCAGCCCAGTAGTAGGTTGAGG
CCGTTGAGCACCGCCGCCGCAAGGAATGGTGCATGCAAGGAGATGGCGCCCAACAGTCCCCCGGCCACGG
GGCCTGCCACCATACCCACGCCGAAACAAGCGCTCATGAGCCCGAAGTGGCGAGCCCGATCTTCCCCATC
GGTGATGTCGGCGATATAGGCGCCAGCAACCGCACCTGTGGCGCCGGTGATGCCGGCCACGATGCGTCCG
GCGTAGAGGATCGAGATCTCGATCCCGCGAAATTAATACGACTCACTATAGGGGAATTGTGAGCGGATAA
CAATTCCCCTCTAGAAATAATTTTGTTTAACTTTAAGAAGGAGATATACCATGGGTCAAACTTTACTGGA
CGCCTTGAATGTGAGGGTTGTAGGCAGCGGAGAGAGAGTGTTGGTACTTGCTCACGGGTTTGGTACCGAC
CAGTCCGCTTGGAATAGGATTCTACCCTTTTTCCTTAGGGACTATAGAGTTGTACTATACGATTTGGTGT
GTGCAGGATCAGTTAACCCTGACTTCTTTGATTTTAGGAGGTACACAACACTTGACCCTTATGTGGATGA
TTTGCTGCATATATTAGACGCGCTGGGGATAGACTGTTGCGCTTATGTTGGTCATTCAGTATCAGCAATG
ATCGGCATATTGGCGTCTATACGTAGGCCGGAATTATTTTCTAAGCTAATTTTGATAGGCGCGAGTCCTA
GGTTTCTAAACGATGAAGACTACCACGGCGGTTTCGAGCAAGGAGAAATCGAAAAGGTCTTTTCCGCGAT
GGAGGCAGCATCGTATAACGTCTTTATCATGGCCGAC
